LOCUS       Exported 9490 bp ds-DNA circular SYN 12-MAY-2021
DEFINITION  Expresses RTN3L in mammalian cells.
ACCESSION   .
VERSION     .
KEYWORDS    pMRX-INU-FLAG-RTN3L
SOURCE      synthetic DNA construct
  ORGANISM  synthetic DNA construct
REFERENCE   1 (bases 1 to 9490)
  AUTHORS   Chino H, Hatta T, Natsume T, Mizushima N
  TITLE     Intrinsically Disordered Protein TEX264 Mediates ER-phagy.
  JOURNAL   Mol Cell. 2019 Apr 11. pii: S1097-2765(19)30257-6. doi:
            10.1016/j.molcel.2019.03.033.
  PUBMED    31006538
REFERENCE   2 (bases 1 to 9490)
  AUTHORS   .
  TITLE     Direct Submission
  JOURNAL   Exported May 12, 2021 from SnapGene Server 1.1.58
            http://www.snapgene.com
FEATURES             Location/Qualifiers
     source          1..9490
                     /organism="synthetic DNA construct"
                     /mol_type="other DNA"
     enhancer        1..380
                     /label=CMV enhancer
                     /note="human cytomegalovirus immediate early enhancer"
     misc_feature    739..1096
                     /label=MMLV Psi
                     /note="packaging signal of Moloney murine leukemia virus
                     (MMLV)"
     CDS             1161..1577
                     /label=gag (truncated)
                     /note="truncated Moloney murine leukemia virus (MMLV) gag
                     gene lacking the start codon"
     primer_bind     1507..1529
                     /label=pLXSN 5'
                     /note="Murine stem cell virus, forward primer. Also called
                     MSCV"
     primer_bind     1545..1561
                     /label=pBABE 5'
                     /note="Psi packaging signal, forward primer for pBABE
                     vectors"
     misc_feature    1587..1961
                     /label=pol region
                     /note="Moloney murine leukemia virus (MMLV) pol region
                     containing the splice acceptor site"
     primer_bind     1899..1915
                     /label=pBMN 5'
                     /note="MMLV sequence, for inserts in pBMN retroviral
                     vector"
     regulatory      1988..1997
                     /regulatory_class="other"
                     /note="vertebrate consensus sequence for strong initiation
                     of translation (Kozak, 1987)"
     CDS             1997..2062
                     /codon_start=1
                     /product="three tandem FLAG(R) epitope tags, followed by an
                     enterokinase cleavage site"
                     /label=3xFLAG
                     /translation="DYKDHDGDYKDHDIDYKDDDDK"
     CDS             complement(2551..2562)
                     /codon_start=1
                     /product="Factor Xa recognition and cleavage site"
                     /label=Factor Xa site
                     /translation="IEGR"
     misc_feature    5222..5774
                     /label=IRES
                     /note="internal ribosome entry site (IRES) of the
                     encephalomyocarditis virus (EMCV)"
     primer_bind     complement(5366..5383)
                     /label=IRES reverse
                     /note="IRES internal ribosome entry site, reverse primer.
                     Also called pCDH-rev"
     primer_bind     5593..5612
                     /label=IRES-F
                     /note="IRES internal ribosome entry site, forward primer"
     CDS             5792..6586
                     /codon_start=1
                     /gene="aph(3')-II (or nptII)"
                     /product="aminoglycoside phosphotransferase from Tn5"
                     /label=NeoR/KanR
                     /note="confers resistance to neomycin, kanamycin, and G418
                     (Geneticin(R))"
                     /translation="MIEQDGLHAGSPAAWVERLFGYDWAQQTIGCSDAAVFRLSAQGRP
                     VLFVKTDLSGALNELQDEAARLSWLATTGVPCAAVLDVVTEAGRDWLLLGEVPGQDLLS
                     SHLAPAEKVSIMADAMRRLHTLDPATCPFDHQAKHRIERARTRMEAGLVDQDDLDEEHQ
                     GLAPAELFARLKARMPDGEDLVVTHGDACLPNIMVENGRFSGFIDCGRLGVADRYQDIA
                     LATRDIAEELGGEWADRFLVLYGIAAPDSQRIAFYRLLDEFF"
     primer_bind     complement(5846..5865)
                     /label=Neo-R
                     /note="Neomycin resistance gene, reverse primer"
     primer_bind     6456..6475
                     /label=Neo-F
                     /note="Neomycin resistance gene, forward primer"
     LTR             6816..7285
                     /note="long terminal repeat from Moloney murine leukemia
                     virus"
     primer_bind     complement(7415..7432)
                     /label=L4440
                     /note="L4440 vector, forward primer"
     rep_origin      complement(7586..8174)
                     /direction=LEFT
                     /label=ori
                     /note="high-copy-number ColE1/pMB1/pBR322/pUC origin of
                     replication"
     primer_bind     complement(7666..7685)
                     /label=pBR322ori-F
                     /note="pBR322 origin, forward primer"
     CDS             complement(8338..9198)
                     /codon_start=1
                     /gene="bla"
                     /product="beta-lactamase"
                     /label=AmpR
                     /note="confers resistance to ampicillin, carbenicillin, and
                     related antibiotics"
                     /translation="MSIQHFRVALIPFFAAFCLPVFAHPETLVKVKDAEDQLGARVGYI
                     ELDLNSGKILESFRPEERFPMMSTFKVLLCGAVLSRVDAGQEQLGRRIHYSQNDLVEYS
                     PVTEKHLTDGMTVRELCSAAITMSDNTAANLLLTTIGGPKELTAFLHNMGDHVTRLDRW
                     EPELNEAIPNDERDTTMPVAMATTLRKLLTGELLTLASRQQLIDWMEADKVAGPLLRSA
                     LPAGWFIADKSGAGERGSRGIIAALGPDGKPSRIVVIYTTGSQATMDERNRQIAEIGAS
                     LIKHW"
     primer_bind     8961..8980
                     /label=Amp-R
                     /note="Ampicillin resistance gene, reverse primer"
     promoter        complement(9199..9303)
                     /gene="bla"
                     /label=AmpR promoter
     primer_bind     9371..9389
                     /label=pBRforEco
                     /note="pBR322 vectors, upsteam of EcoRI site, forward
                     primer"
ORIGIN
        1 gacattgatt attgactagt tattaatagt aatcaattac ggggtcatta gttcatagcc
       61 catatatgga gttccgcgtt acataactta cggtaaatgg cccgcctggc tgaccgccca
      121 acgacccccg cccattgacg tcaataatga cgtatgttcc catagtaacg ccaataggga
      181 ctttccattg acgtcaatgg gtggagtatt tacggtaaac tgcccacttg gcagtacatc
      241 aagtgtatca tatgccaagt acgcccccta ttgacgtcaa tgacggtaaa tggcccgcct
      301 ggcattatgc ccagtacatg accttatggg actttcctac ttggcagtac atctacgtat
      361 tagtcatcgc tattaccatg ctagagaacc atcagatgtt tccagggtgc cccaaggacc
      421 tgaaatgacc ctgtgcctta tttgaactaa ccaatcagtt cgcttctcgc ttctgttcgc
      481 gcgcttctgc tccccgagct caataaaaga gcccacaacc cctcactcgg cgcgccagtc
      541 ctccgattga ctgagtcgcc cgggtacccg tgtatccaat aaaccctctt gcagttgcat
      601 ccgacttgtg gtctcgctgt tccttgggag ggtctcctct gagtgattga ctacccgtca
      661 gcgggggtct ttcatttggg ggctcgtccg ggatcgggag acccctgccc agggaccacc
      721 gacccaccac cgggaggtaa gctggccagc aacttatctg tgtctgtccg attgtctagt
      781 gtctatgact gattttatgc gcctgcgtcg gtactagtta gctaactagc tctgtatctg
      841 gcggacccgt ggtggaactg acgagttcgg aacacccggc cgcaaccctg ggagacgtcc
      901 cagggacttc gggggccgtt tttgtggccc gacctgagtc caaaaatccc gatcgttttg
      961 gactctttgg tgcacccccc ttagaggagg gatatgtggt tctggtagga gacgagaacc
     1021 taaaacagtt cccgcctccg tctgaatttt tgctttcggt ttgggaccga agccgcgccg
     1081 cgcgtcttgt ctgctgcagc atcgttctgt gttgtctctg tctgactgtg tttctgtatt
     1141 tgtctgaaaa tatgggcccg ggccagactg ttaccactcc cttaagtttg accttaggtc
     1201 actggaaaga tgtcgagcgg atcgctcaca accagtcggt agatgtcaag aagagacgtt
     1261 gggttacctt ctgctctgca gaatggccaa cctttaacgt cggatggccg cgagacggca
     1321 cctttaaccg agacctcatc acccaggtta agatcaaggt cttttcacct ggcccgcatg
     1381 gacacccaga ccaggtcccc tacatcgtga cctgggaagc cttggctttt gacccccctc
     1441 cctgggtcaa gccctttgta caccctaagc ctccgcctcc tcttcctcca tccgccccgt
     1501 ctctccccct tgaacctcct cgttcgaccc cgcctcgatc ctccctttat ccagccctca
     1561 ctccttctct aggcgccccc atatggccat atgagatctt atatggggca cccccgcccc
     1621 ttgtaaactt ccctgaccct gacatgacaa gagttactaa cagcccctct ctccaagctc
     1681 acttacaggc tctctactta gtccagcacg aagtctggag acctctggcg gcagcctacc
     1741 aagaacaact ggaccgaccg gtggtacctc acccttaccg agtcggcgac acagtgtggg
     1801 tccgccgaca ccagactaag aacctagaac ctcgctggaa aggaccttac acagtcctgc
     1861 tgaccacccc caccgccctc aaagtagacg gcatcgcagc ttggatacac gccgcccacg
     1921 tgaaggctgc cgaccccggg ggtggaccat cctctagact gccggatctg ccatcgatat
     1981 aaagcttgcc accatggact acaaagacca tgacggtgat tataaagatc atgacatcga
     2041 ctacaaggat gacgatgaca agggttcagg ctcgggatcc gggaattcga tggcggagcc
     2101 gtcggcggcc actcagtccc attccatctc ctcgtcgtcc ttcggagccg agccgtccgc
     2161 gcccggcggc ggcgggagcc caggagcctg ccccgccctg gggacgaaga gctgcagctc
     2221 ctcctgtgcg gattcctttg tttcttcctc ttcctctcag cctgtatctc tattttcgac
     2281 ctcacaagag ggattgagct ctctttgctc tgatgagcca tcttcagaaa ttatgacttc
     2341 ttcctttctt tcatcttctg aaatacataa cactggcctt acaatactac atggagaaaa
     2401 aagccatgtg ttagggagcc agcctatttt agccaaagaa ggaaaagacc acttggatct
     2461 tctagatatg aaaaagatgg aaaagcctca ggggaccagc aacaacgtat cagactcttc
     2521 agtttctctt gcagcaggag ttcattgtga ccgtccttct attccagcca gtttcccaga
     2581 gcatcctgct tttctctcaa agaaaattgg tcaagtggaa gagcaaatag ataaagagac
     2641 caagaaccca aatggggtat caagtaggga ggctaaaact gcattggatg ctgatgacag
     2701 attcactttg ctgacagccc agaaaccacc tactgagtac tctaaggtag aaggcattta
     2761 tacatattct ttgtctccat ccaaagtttc aggagatgat gttattgaaa aggattcccc
     2821 tgaatcacca tttgaagtaa ttattgacaa agcagcattt gacaaagaat ttaaagactc
     2881 atataaggag agcacagatg attttggtag ctggtctgtg cacactgata aagaatcatc
     2941 cgaagacatt tcagagacta atgacaagct ttttccactg agaaataaag aggcaggacg
     3001 ttacccaatg tctgcattgc tcagtaggca gttttcacac acaaatgcag cactggaaga
     3061 ggtgtccaga tgcgtgaatg atatgcataa ctttactaac gaaatactga cttgggatct
     3121 ggttccccaa gtgaaacaac agaccgataa atcttctgac tgcatcacaa aaactacagg
     3181 acttgacatg agtgaatata attcagaaat tccagttgta aatcttaaaa ctagcactca
     3241 tcagaaaact cctgtatgtt ctattgatgg gagcactccc atcactaaat caacaggtga
     3301 ttgggcagaa gcatctctcc agcaagaaaa tgctattact ggaaaacctg tacctgactc
     3361 tttgaattcc acaaaagaat tcagtatcaa aggtgtgcaa ggcaatatgc agaaacagga
     3421 tgacacactt gcagaattac ctggatctcc acctgagaaa tgtgactctt tgggttctgg
     3481 agtggccaca gtgaaagtgg ttttacctga tgaccacctg aaagatgaaa tggactggca
     3541 gagctctgca ttgggagaaa tcacagaagc tgatagttct ggtgagtctg atgacacagt
     3601 aatagaggac atcacagcag atacatcatt tgaaaataac aaaattcagg ctgaaaaacc
     3661 tgtttccatt ccaagtgctg ttgtaaaaac aggtgaaaga gaaatcaaag agattcccag
     3721 ttgtgagaga gaagaaaaaa catctaaaaa ctttgaagaa ttggtcagtg actctgagct
     3781 gcatcaagat cagcctgata ttcttggaag gagtccagct agtgaggcag catgttcaaa
     3841 agtacccgat acgaatgtct ccttagaaga tgtgagtgaa gttgctcctg aaaagcctat
     3901 tactactgag aaccccaaac ttccttcaac agtgtctcca aatgttttta atgagacaga
     3961 attctcatta aatgtgacaa catctgccta tttggagtca ttacatggga aaaatgttaa
     4021 acatatagat gattcctccc cagaggacct gatagcagcc tttacagaaa ccagagataa
     4081 aggaatagta gatagtgaaa gaaatgcttt taaagcaata tcagagaaga tgacagactt
     4141 taaaacaact cctcctgtag aagtcttaca tgaaaatgag tccggtggtt ctgaaattaa
     4201 agacattgga agcaaataca gtgaacaaag caaagaaaca aatggaagtg agcctctagg
     4261 tgttttccct acccaaggta ctccagtagc atctcttgac ttagaacaag aacagctcac
     4321 aattaaggct cttaaagaat taggtgaaag acaggttgag aagtcaactt ctgcacagcg
     4381 tgacgcagaa ttgccttctg aagaagtact gaagcaaact ttcacatttg ctccagaatc
     4441 ttggccacag agatcatatg acatcctaga acgtaatgtc aagaatggat ctgatcttgg
     4501 gatttcccag aagcccatca ctatcagaga aactactagg gtagatgctg tttccagcct
     4561 tagcaagact gaattggtaa aaaagcatgt cctagcaaga cttctgacag acttctcagt
     4621 gcacgatctg attttctgga gagatgtgaa gaagactggg tttgtctttg gcaccacgct
     4681 gatcatgctg ctttccctgg cagctttcag tgtcatcagt gtggtttctt acctcatcct
     4741 ggctcttctc tctgtcacca tcagcttcag gatctacaag tccgtcatcc aagctgtaca
     4801 gaagtcagaa gaaggccatc cattcaaagc ctacctggac gtagacatta ctctgtcctc
     4861 agaagctttc cataattaca tgaatgctgc catggtgcac atcaacaggg ccctgaaact
     4921 cattattcgt ctctttctgg tagaagatct ggttgactcc ttgaagctgg ctgtcttcat
     4981 gtggctgatg acctatgttg gtgctgtttt taacggaatc acccttctaa ttcttgctga
     5041 actgctcatt ttcagtgtcc cgattgtcta tgagaagtac aagacccaga ttgatcacta
     5101 tgttggcatc gcccgagatc agaccaagtc aattgttgaa aagatccaag caaaactccc
     5161 tggaatcgcc aaaaaaaagg cagaataagc ggccgctacg taaattccgc ccccccccct
     5221 aacgttactg gccgaagccg cttggaataa ggccggtgtg cgtttgtcta tatgttattt
     5281 tccaccatat tgccgtcttt tggcaatgtg agggcccgga aacctggccc tgtcttcttg
     5341 acgagcattc ctaggggtct ttcccctctc gccaaaggaa tgcaaggtct gttgaatgtc
     5401 gtgaaggaag cagttcctct ggaagtttct tgaagacaaa caacgtctgt agcgaccctt
     5461 tgcaggcagc ggaacccccc acctggcgac aggtgcctct gcggccaaaa gccacgtgta
     5521 taagatacac ctgcaaaggc ggcacaaccc cagtgccacg ttgtgagttg gatagttgtg
     5581 gaaagagtca aatggctctc ctcaagcgta ttcaacaagg ggctgaagga tgcccagaag
     5641 gtaccccatt gtatgggatc tgatctgggg cctcggtgca catgctttac atgtgtttag
     5701 tcgaggttaa aaaaacgtct aggccccccg aaccacgggg acgtggtttt cctttgaaaa
     5761 acacgatgat aatatggcca caaccgtcga catgattgaa caagatggat tgcacgcagg
     5821 ttctccggcc gcttgggtgg agaggctatt cggctatgac tgggcacaac agacaatcgg
     5881 ctgctctgat gccgccgtgt tccggctgtc agcgcagggg cgcccggttc tttttgtcaa
     5941 gaccgacctg tccggtgccc tgaatgaact gcaggacgag gcagcgcggc tatcgtggct
     6001 ggccacgacg ggcgttcctt gcgcagctgt gctcgacgtt gtcactgaag cgggaaggga
     6061 ctggctgcta ttgggcgaag tgccggggca ggatctcctg tcatctcacc ttgctcctgc
     6121 cgagaaagta tccatcatgg ctgatgcaat gcggcggctg catacgcttg atccggctac
     6181 ctgcccattc gaccaccaag cgaaacatcg catcgagcga gcacgtactc ggatggaagc
     6241 cggtcttgtc gatcaggatg atctggacga agagcatcag gggctcgcgc cagccgaact
     6301 gttcgccagg ctcaaggcgc gcatgcccga cggcgaggat ctcgtcgtga cccatggcga
     6361 tgcctgcttg ccgaatatca tggtggaaaa tggccgcttt tctggattca tcgactgtgg
     6421 ccggctgggt gtggcggacc gctatcagga catagcgttg gctacccgtg atattgctga
     6481 agagcttggc ggcgaatggg ctgaccgctt cctcgtgctt tacggtatcg ccgctcccga
     6541 ttcgcagcgc atcgccttct atcgccttct tgacgagttc ttctgagtcg accgcccgcc
     6601 ccacgacccg cagcgcccga ccgaaaggag cgcacgaccc catggctcga cgataaaata
     6661 aaagatttta tttagtctcc agaaaaaggg gggaatgaaa gaccccacct gtaggtttgg
     6721 caagctagct taagtaacgc cattttgcaa ggcatggaaa aatacataac tgagaataga
     6781 gaagttcaga tcaaggtcag gaacagatgg aacagctgaa tatgggccaa acaggatatc
     6841 tgtggtaagc agttcctgcc ccggctcagg gccaagaaca gatggaacag ctgaatatgg
     6901 gccaaacagg atatctgtgg taagcagttc ctgccccggc tcagggccaa gaacagatgg
     6961 tccccagatg cggtccagcc ctcagcagtt tctagagaac catcagatgt ttccagggtg
     7021 ccccaaggac ctgaaatgac cctgtgcctt atttgaacta accaatcagt tcgcttctcg
     7081 cttctgttcg cgcgcttctg ctccccgagc tcaataaaag agcccacaac ccctcactcg
     7141 gggcgccagt cctccgattg actgagtcgc ccgggtaccc gtgtatccaa taaaccctct
     7201 tgcagttgca tccgacttgt ggtctcgctg ttccttggga gggtctcctc tgagtgattg
     7261 actacccgtc agcgggggtc tttcacatgc agcatgtatc aaaattaatt tggttttttt
     7321 tcttaagtat ttacattaaa tggccatagt tgcattaatg aatcggccaa cgcgcgggga
     7381 gaggcggttt gcgtattggg cgctcttccg cttcctcgct cactgactcg ctgcgctcgg
     7441 tcgttcggct gcggcgagcg gtatcagctc actcaaaggc ggtaatacgg ttatccacag
     7501 aatcagggga taacgcagga aagaacatgt gagcaaaagg ccagcaaaag gccaggaacc
     7561 gtaaaaaggc cgcgttgctg gcgtttttcc ataggctccg cccccctgac gagcatcaca
     7621 aaaatcgacg ctcaagtcag aggtggcgaa acccgacagg actataaaga taccaggcgt
     7681 ttccccctgg aagctccctc gtgcgctctc ctgttccgac cctgccgctt accggatacc
     7741 tgtccgcctt tctcccttcg ggaagcgtgg cgctttctca tagctcacgc tgtaggtatc
     7801 tcagttcggt gtaggtcgtt cgctccaagc tgggctgtgt gcacgaaccc cccgttcagc
     7861 ccgaccgctg cgccttatcc ggtaactatc gtcttgagtc caacccggta agacacgact
     7921 tatcgccact ggcagcagcc actggtaaca ggattagcag agcgaggtat gtaggcggtg
     7981 ctacagagtt cttgaagtgg tggcctaact acggctacac tagaagaaca gtatttggta
     8041 tctgcgctct gctgaagcca gttaccttcg gaaaaagagt tggtagctct tgatccggca
     8101 aacaaaccac cgctggtagc ggtggttttt ttgtttgcaa gcagcagatt acgcgcagaa
     8161 aaaaaggatc tcaagaagat cctttgatct tttctacggg gtctgacgct cagtggaacg
     8221 aaaactcacg ttaagggatt ttggtcatga gattatcaaa aaggatcttc acctagatcc
     8281 ttttgcggcc ggccgcaaat caatctaaag tatatatgag taaacttggt ctgacagtta
     8341 ccaatgctta atcagtgagg cacctatctc agcgatctgt ctatttcgtt catccatagt
     8401 tgcctgactc cccgtcgtgt agataactac gatacgggag ggcttaccat ctggccccag
     8461 tgctgcaatg ataccgcgag acccacgctc accggctcca gatttatcag caataaacca
     8521 gccagccgga agggccgagc gcagaagtgg tcctgcaact ttatccgcct ccatccagtc
     8581 tattaattgt tgccgggaag ctagagtaag tagttcgcca gttaatagtt tgcgcaacgt
     8641 tgttgccatt gctacaggca tcgtggtgtc acgctcgtcg tttggtatgg cttcattcag
     8701 ctccggttcc caacgatcaa ggcgagttac atgatccccc atgttgtgca aaaaagcggt
     8761 tagctccttc ggtcctccga tcgttgtcag aagtaagttg gccgcagtgt tatcactcat
     8821 ggttatggca gcactgcata attctcttac tgtcatgcca tccgtaagat gcttttctgt
     8881 gactggtgag tactcaacca agtcattctg agaatagtgt atgcggcgac cgagttgctc
     8941 ttgcccggcg tcaacacggg ataataccgc gccacatagc agaactttaa aagtgctcat
     9001 cattggaaaa cgttcttcgg ggcgaaaact ctcaaggatc ttaccgctgt tgagatccag
     9061 ttcgatgtaa cccactcgtg cacccaactg atcttcagca tcttttactt tcaccagcgt
     9121 ttctgggtga gcaaaaacag gaaggcaaaa tgccgcaaaa aagggaataa gggcgacacg
     9181 gaaatgttga atactcatac tcttcctttt tcaatattat tgaagcattt atcagggtta
     9241 ttgtctcatg agcggataca tatttgaatg tatttagaaa aataaacaaa taggggttcc
     9301 gcgcacattt ccccgaaaag tgccacctga cgtctaagaa accattatta tcatgacatt
     9361 aacctataaa aataggcgta tcacgaggcc ctttcgtctt cactatagga gcttggccca
     9421 ttgcatacgt tgtatccata tcataatatg tacatttata ttggctcatg tccaacatta
     9481 ccgccatgtt
//
